>Addgene plasmid #166175 | pDONR221-FKBP8(2of2) | addgene full sequence | sequence record 329515 | Addgene NGS Result
CTTTCCTGCGTTATCCCCTGATTCTGTGGATAACCGTATTACCGCCTTTGAGTGAGCTGATACCGCTCGC
CGCAGCCGAACGACCGAGCGCAGCGAGTCAGTGAGCGAGGAAGCGGAAGAGCGCCCAATACGCAAACCGC
CTCTCCCCGCGCGTTGGCCGATTCATTAATGCAGCTGGCACGACAGGTTTCCCGACTGGAAAGCGGGCAG
TGAGCGCAACGCAATTAATACGCGTACCGCTAGCCAGGAAGAGTTTGTAGAAACGCAAAAAGGCCATCCG
TCAGGATGGCCTTCTGCTTAGTTTGATGCCTGGCAGTTTATGGCGGGCGTCCTGCCCGCCACCCTCCGGG
CCGTTGCTTCACAACGTTCAAATCCGCTCCCGGCGGATTTGTCCTACTCAGGAGAGCGTTCACCGACAAA
CAACAGATAAAACGAAAGGCCCAGTCTTCCGACTGAGCCTTTCGTTTTATTTGATGCCTGGCAGTTCCCT
ACTCTCGCGTTAACGCTAGCATGGATGTTTTCCCAGTCACGACGTTGTAAAACGACGGCCAGTCTTAAGC
TCGGGCCCCAAATAATGATTTTATTTTGACTGATAGTGACCTGTTCGTTGCAACAAATTGATGAGCAATG
CTTTTTTATAATGCCAACTTTGTACAAAAAAGCAGGCTTCGAAGGAGATAACAAAATGGAGTCTTCAGCT
GGACCTCCTGCTGCTAAGAAGCATGGACAAACCTCGTTGCTGGACAGCGGGGAGGACTTTGAGGTGTTGT
GTGATGAAGACATTTATGACGACCTTCCTCCTCTGGAAGATGCCGGGGGTGGAAACAGTAAAAAAACAGA
AGATGCAGAAAAGAAAAGGGTTGAAGATCCAGAACCTTCTGGCAACATTGATGAATGGCTAGATGTTTTA
GGTAACGACCAGCTGAAGAAAAAGGTCCTTGAAGCAGGGAAGGGACGTGACAGTCGGCCTCACAAAGGAC
AGGTCGTAAAGATCCATCTTAAAACACACTTGATGGATGGTACACTTGCACAGGAGCTATGTGATCTCGC
TTTCACTCTGGGAGATGGTGATGTCATCCAGGCACTGGATCTGACAGTGCAGCTTATGGAAATTGGAGAG
AAAGCACTCATCCAGACAGATGCAAAATACGCATACGGTGTCCGAGGAAGTCTTGATCCTGACATTCCGC
CAAATGCTGAGCTTTCCTTAGAGGTGGAGCTGTTGGAGGCTACAGATGCACCTGACTTGGAGCTGCTTCC
TCCCTCGGAGAAAATAGCCCTGGCTGTTCAGAAGAGGGAGAGGGGGAATGTTCACTACCAACGTGGGGAT
TATGCTTTTGCAGTCAACTCATATGGCGTTGCCCTGCAGATTACTGATTCTTGTTCCAAAGTTGACATCA
GCCCCGAGGAGGAGAACGAGCTGTTGGATGTCAAAGTAAAGTGTCTAAACAACATGGCTGCTTCTCAGCT
GAAGCTGGACCACTATGACGCAGCACTGAAGTCTTGTGTTTCAGCACTTGAACATCAACCAGAGAATATT
AAAGCACTTTTTCGAATGGGCAAGGTTCTGGCTCTGCAGGCTGAATACACAGAAGCCATTCAAACTTTAC
GGAAGGCTCTGAAGCTGGAACCAAGCAACAAGACAATTCACGCTGAGCTCTCCAAGCTGGTGAAGAAGCA
CTCAGAGCAGCGGGGAGCAGAACAGGCCATGTATAAGAAGATGCTGGGCAACCCTTCTAGTAGCAGCGTA
CGGAAACATCAGGCCAAGTCTTCATGGGGTCTCAGCTGGAAGTGGCTTTTTGGTGCCACAGCTGTAGCCC
TTGGTGGCGTAGCTCTATCTGTTGTCATAGCTGCCAGGAATGACCCAGCTTTCTTGTACAAAGTTGGCAT
TATAAGAAAGCATTGCTTATCAATTTGTTGCAACGAACAGGTCACTATCAGTCAAAATAAAATCATTATT
TGCCATCCAGCTGATATCCCCTATAGTGAGTCGTATTACATGGTCATAGCTGTTTCCTGGCAGCTCTGGC
CCGTGTCTCAAAATCTCTGATGTTACATTGCACAAGATAAAAATATATCATCATGAACAATAAAACTGTC
TGCTTACATAAACAGTAATACAAGGGGTGTTATGAGCCATATTCAACGGGAAACGTCGAGGCCGCGATTA
AATTCCAACATGGATGCTGATTTATATGGGTATAAATGGGCTCGCGATAATGTCGGGCAATCAGGTGCGA
CAATCTATCGCTTGTATGGGAAGCCCGATGCGCCAGAGTTGTTTCTGAAACATGGCAAAGGTAGCGTTGC
CAATGATGTTACAGATGAGATGGTCAGACTAAACTGGCTGACGGAATTTATGCCTCTTCCGACCATCAAG
CATTTTATCCGTACTCCTGATGATGCATGGTTACTCACCACTGCGATCCCCGGAAAAACAGCATTCCAGG
TATTAGAAGAATATCCTGATTCAGGTGAAAATATTGTTGATGCGCTGGCAGTGTTCCTGCGCCGGTTGCA
TTCGATTCCTGTTTGTAATTGTCCTTTTAACAGCGATCGCGTATTTCGTCTCGCTCAGGCGCAATCACGA
ATGAATAACGGTTTGGTTGATGCGAGTGATTTTGATGACGAGCGTAATGGCTGGCCTGTTGAACAAGTCT
GGAAAGAAATGCATAAACTTTTGCCATTCTCACCGGATTCAGTCGTCACTCATGGTGATTTCTCACTTGA
TAACCTTATTTTTGACGAGGGGAAATTAATAGGTTGTATTGATGTTGGACGAGTCGGAATCGCAGACCGA
TACCAGGATCTTGCCATCCTATGGAACTGCCTCGGTGAGTTTTCTCCTTCATTACAGAAACGGCTTTTTC
AAAAATATGGTATTGATAATCCTGATATGAATAAATTGCAGTTTCATTTGATGCTCGATGAGTTTTTCTA
ATCAGAATTGGTTAATTGGTTGTAACACTGGCAGAGCATTACGCTGACTTGACGGGACGGCGCAAGCTCA
TGACCAAAATCCCTTAACGTGAGTTACGCGTCGTTCCACTGAGCGTCAGACCCCGTAGAAAAGATCAAAG
GATCTTCTTGAGATCCTTTTTTTCTGCGCGTAATCTGCTGCTTGCAAACAAAAAAACCACCGCTACCAGC
GGTGGTTTGTTTGCCGGATCAAGAGCTACCAACTCTTTTTCCGAAGGTAACTGGCTTCAGCAGAGCGCAG
ATACCAAATACTGTTCTTCTAGTGTAGCCGTAGTTAGGCCACCACTTCAAGAACTCTGTAGCACCGCCTA
CATACCTCGCTCTGCTAATCCTGTTACCAGTGGCTGCTGCCAGTGGCGATAAGTCGTGTCTTACCGGGTT
GGACTCAAGACGATAGTTACCGGATAAGGCGCAGCGGTCGGGCTGAACGGGGGGTTCGTGCACACAGCCC
AGCTTGGAGCGAACGACCTACACCGAACTGAGATACCTACAGCGTGAGCTATGAGAAAGCGCCACGCTTC
CCGAAGGGAGAAAGGCGGACAGGTATCCGGTAAGCGGCAGGGTCGGAACAGGAGAGCGCACGAGGGAGCT
TCCAGGGGGAAACGCCTGGTATCTTTATAGTCCTGTCGGGTTTCGCCACCTCTGACTTGAGCGTCGATTT
TTGTGATGCTCGTCAGGGGGGCGGAGCCTATGGAAAAACGCCAGCAACGCGGCCTTTTTACGGTTCCTGG
CCTTTTGCTGGCCTTTTGCTCACATGTT
Features (pLannotate 1.2.2; 10 found; start..end, strand, type, name):
    121..213     +  CDS            lacI (fragment): lac repressor; lacI; The lac repressor binds to the lac operator to inhibit transcription in E. coli. This inhibition can be relieved by adding lactose or isopropyl-β-D-thiogalactopyranoside (IPTG).
    268..295     -  terminator     rrnB T2 terminator: transcription terminator T2 from the E. coli rrnB gene
    427..470     +  terminator     rrnB T1 terminator: Escherichia coli rrnB; transcription terminator T1 from the E. coli rrnB gene
    517..553     -  CDS            lacZα (fragment): LacZα fragment of β-galactosidase; lacZ fragment
    569..668     +  protein_bind   attL1: mutant version of attL; recombination site for the Gateway® LR reaction LR Clonase™
    686..1861    +  CDS            Fkbp8: FKBP8_MOUSE - Also known as Fkbp38, Sam11. Experimental evidence at protein level: Swiss-Prot protein existence level 1. Constitutively inactive PPiase, which becomes active when bound to calmodulin and calcium. Seems to act as a chaperone for BCL2, targets it to the mitochondria and modulates its phosphorylation state. The BCL2/FKBP8/calmodulin/calcium complex probably interferes with the binding of BCL2 to its targets. The active form of FKBP8 may therefore play a role in the regulation of apoptosis (By similarity). Required for normal embryonic development. From Mus musculus (Mouse).
   1863..1962    -  protein_bind   attL2: mutant version of attL; recombination site for the Gateway® LR reaction LR Clonase™
   1980..1998    -  promoter       T7 promoter: promoter for bacteriophage T7 RNA polymerase
   2132..2941    +  CDS            KanR: aminoglycoside phosphotransferase; aph(3')-Ia; confers resistance to kanamycin in bacteria or G418 (Geneticin®) in eukaryotes
   3088..3676    +  rep_origin     ori: high-copy-number ColE1/pMB1/pBR322/pUC origin of replication
