[The description below was written by a language model from this plasmid's Addgene catalogue record and pLannotate feature annotations shown in this document.]
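Description:
pDONR221-FKBP8(2of2) is a Gateway entry clone built on the pDONR221 backbone, carrying the coding sequence of an FKBP8 gene from the African turquoise killifish, Nothobranchius furzeri. The "(2of2)" label presumably marks it as one of two FKBP8 genes or clones in the set, although the record does not explain the designation. The sequenced plasmid is about 3.7 kb. It is maintained in E. coli through a high-copy ColE1/pUC-type origin and selected with kanamycin via an aminoglycoside phosphotransferase (KanR) gene.

The 1,176 bp insert lies between attL1 and attL2, the recombination sites that LR Clonase uses to move an open reading frame directionally into attR-containing destination vectors. The automated annotation labels this ORF by similarity to mouse Fkbp8 (FKBP38), a calmodulin/calcium-activated peptidyl-prolyl isomerase implicated in chaperoning BCL2 to mitochondria. That label reflects homology only, since the catalogue lists the insert as killifish. The depositor describes it as a stopless entry clone, so the ORF has no stop codon and can be fused in frame to C-terminal tags or reporters supplied by the destination vector.

The entry vector has no promoter positioned to express the insert. The rrnB T1 and T2 terminators upstream of attL1 insulate the cassette from read-through transcription. A T7 promoter sits beyond attL2 and points back toward the insert, and the short lacI and lacZα fragments are backbone remnants. The plasmid serves as a shuttle source for making FKBP8 expression constructs, and the associated work concerns protein aggregation and quality control in an aging vertebrate.
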