Addgene plasmid #166175: pDONR221-FKBP8(2of2)
Purpose: Gateway entry vector for N. furzeri FKBP8
Depositing lab: Daniel Jarosz. Depositing organization: Stanford University. Publication: Tissue-specific landscape of protein aggregation and quality control in an aging vertebrate. Chen YR, Harel I, Singh PP, Ziv I, Moses E, Goshtchevsky U, Machado BE, Brunet A, Jarosz DF. Dev Cell. 2024 Jul 22;59(14):1892-1911.e13. doi: 10.1016/j.devcel.2024.04.014. Epub 2024 May 28. PubMed 38810654.
Backbone
  Vector backbone: pDONR221
  Vector type: Gateway Entry Vector
Growth in bacteria
  Bacterial resistance: Kanamycin, 50 μg/mL
  Growth temperature: 37°C
  Growth strain: DH5alpha
  Copy number: High Copy
Gene/Insert
  Gene/Insert name: FKBP8(2of2)
  Species: N. furzeri
  Insert size (bp): 1176
  Cloning method: Gateway Cloning
Terms and licenses: Academic/Nonprofit Terms; Industry Terms: Not Available to Industry
Depositor comments: Stopless entry clone. Please visit https://doi.org/10.1101/2022.02.26.482120 for bioRxiv preprint. Also see Harel and Chen et al. 2024 (https://doi.org/10.1016/j.celrep.2023.112787)
How to cite: pDONR221-FKBP8(2of2) was a gift from Daniel Jarosz (Addgene plasmid # 166175 ; http://n2t.net/addgene:166175 ; RRID:Addgene_166175)
