>Addgene plasmid #166175 | pDONR221-FKBP8(2of2) | depositor partial sequence | sequence record 322724 | insert sequence
ATGGAGTCTTCAGCTGGACCTCCTGCTGCTAAGAAGCATGGACAAACCTCGTTGCTGGACAGCGGGGAGG
ACTTTGAGGTGTTGTGTGATGAAGACATTTATGACGACCTTCCTCCTCTGGAAGATGCCGGGGGTGGAAA
CAGTAAAAAAACAGAAGATGCAGAAAAGAAAAGGGTTGAAGATCCAGAACCTTCTGGCAACATTGATGAA
TGGCTAGATGTTTTAGGTAACGACCAGCTGAAGAAAAAGGTCCTTGAAGCAGGGAAGGGACGTGACAGTC
GGCCTCACAAAGGACAGGTCGTAAAGATCCATCTTAAAACACACTTGATGGATGGTACACTTGCACAGGA
GCTATGTGATCTCGCTTTCACTCTGGGAGATGGTGATGTCATCCAGGCACTGGATCTGACAGTGCAGCTT
ATGGAAATTGGAGAGAAAGCACTCATCCAGACAGATGCAAAATACGCATACGGTGTCCGAGGAAGTCTTG
ATCCTGACATTCCGCCAAATGCTGAGCTTTCCTTAGAGGTGGAGCTGTTGGAGGCTACAGATGCACCTGA
CTTGGAGCTGCTTCCTCCCTCGGAGAAAATAGCCCTGGCTGTTCAGAAGAGGGAGAGGGGGAATGTTCAC
TACCAACGTGGGGATTATGCTTTTGCAGTCAACTCATATGGCGTTGCCCTGCAGATTACTGATTCTTGTT
CCAAAGTTGACATCAGCCCCGAGGAGGAGAACGAGCTGTTGGATGTCAAAGTAAAGTGTCTAAACAACAT
GGCTGCTTCTCAGCTGAAGCTGGACCACTATGACGCAGCACTGAAGTCTTGTGTTTCAGCACTTGAACAT
CAACCAGAGAATATTAAAGCACTTTTTCGAATGGGCAAGGTTCTGGCTCTGCAGGCTGAATACACAGAAG
CCATTCAAACTTTACGGAAGGCTCTGAAGCTGGAACCAAGCAACAAGACAATTCACGCTGAGCTCTCCAA
GCTGGTGAAGAAGCACTCAGAGCAGCGGGGAGCAGAACAGGCCATGTATAAGAAGATGCTGGGCAACCCT
TCTAGTAGCAGCGTACGGAAACATCAGGCCAAGTCTTCATGGGGTCTCAGCTGGAAGTGGCTTTTTGGTG
CCACAGCTGTAGCCCTTGGTGGCGTAGCTCTATCTGTTGTCATAGCTGCCAGGAAT
